Addgene plasmid #138730: pJM466 EF1a VP16-ZF43 (TUPV2)
Purpose: mMoClo TUPV, with EF1alpha promoter and VP16-ZFa in the MCS
Depositing lab: Joshua Leonard. Depositing organization: Northwestern University. Publication: The COMET toolkit for composing customizable genetic programs in mammalian cells. Donahue PS, Draut JW, Muldoon JJ, Edelstein HI, Bagheri N, Leonard JN. Nat Commun. 2020 Feb 7;11(1):779. doi: 10.1038/s41467-019-14147-5. PubMed 32034124.
Backbone
  Vector backbone: pPD562 TUPV2 CAG
  Vector type: Mammalian Expression, Synthetic Biology
Growth in bacteria
  Bacterial resistance: Ampicillin, 100 μg/mL
  Growth temperature: 37°C
  Growth strain: DH5alpha
  Copy number: High Copy
Gene/Insert
  Gene/Insert name: VP16-ZF43
  Species: Synthetic
  Promoter: hEF1alpha
  Cloning method: Restriction Enzyme; 5′ cloning site NheI (not destroyed); 3′ cloning site NotI (not destroyed)
  Sequencing primers: 3′ TAGAAGGCACAGTCGAGG
Terms and licenses: Academic/Nonprofit Terms; Industry Terms: Not Available to Industry
Depositor comments: Leonard lab plasmid reference number: L1532
How to cite: pJM466 EF1a VP16-ZF43 (TUPV2) was a gift from Joshua Leonard (Addgene plasmid # 138730 ; http://n2t.net/addgene:138730 ; RRID:Addgene_138730)
