[The description below was written by a language model from this plasmid's Addgene catalogue record and pLannotate feature annotations shown in this document.]
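Description:
pJM466 EF1a VP16-ZF43 (TUPV2) is a 6.4 kb mammalian expression plasmid from the COMET toolkit, a set of parts for composing synthetic transcriptional programs in mammalian cells. It is built on the pPD562 TUPV2 backbone, a "transcription unit positioning vector" in the mMoClo modular cloning scheme. In that scheme a complete promoter–gene–terminator unit is assembled in a defined position so it can later be combined with other units into multi-gene constructs. In bacteria the plasmid is maintained at high copy through a ColE1/pUC-type origin and selected with ampicillin via the β-lactamase gene. An f1 phage origin and remnants of a lac promoter/operator region are also present.

The payload is a synthetic transcriptional activator, VP16-ZF43, cloned between NheI and NotI sites that remain intact. Although the parent backbone name refers to CAG, expression here is driven by the human EF1α promoter; the annotation shows the core promoter followed by intron A sequences, which support strong constitutive expression in many mammalian cell types. The coding region includes a short match to the FLAG epitope and a fragment of the herpes simplex virus VP16 activation domain. The zinc finger DNA-binding domain (ZF43) named in the record was not picked up by the automated annotation. A bGH polyadenylation signal terminates the transcript. A short TRE3GV promoter match upstream of the coding sequence is probably incidental.

Downstream, an SV40 early promoter and SV40 poly(A) signal flank only a small fragment of the ble gene, so no functional mammalian selection marker is evident. The plasmid is suited to constitutive expression of a zinc finger activator that drives cognate ZF-responsive reporter promoters.
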