Features (pLannotate 1.2.2; 20 found; start..end, strand, type, name):
     19..230     +  promoter       EF-1α core promoter: core promoter for human elongation factor EF-1α
    231..344     +  intron         EF-1α intron A (fragment): intron upstream of the start codon of human EF-1α
    970..1173    +  intron         EF-1α intron A: truncated intron upstream of the start codon of human EF-1α
   1182..1216    +  promoter       TRE3GV promoter (fragment): 3rd-generation Tet-responsive promoter that can be activated by binding of Tet-On® 3G, optimized for retroviral and lentiviral vectors
   1334..1357    +  CDS            3xFLAG (fragment): three tandem FLAG® epitope tags
   1421..1654    +  CDS            VP16_HHV11 (fragment): Experimental evidence at protein level: Swiss-Prot protein existence level 1. May play a role in the aggregation of tegument proteins around nucleocapsids during virus morphogenesis. From Human herpesvirus 1 (strain 17) (HHV-1) (Human herpes simplex virus 1).
   1981..2092    +  polyA_signal   bGH poly(A) signal: bovine growth hormone polyadenylation signal
   2577..2602    -  misc_feature   MCS (fragment): pBluescript multiple cloning site
   2974..3402    +  rep_origin     f1 ori (sequence partly withheld): f1 bacteriophage origin of replication; arrow indicates direction of (+) strand synthesis
   3407..3429    +  promoter       SV40 promoter (fragment): SV40 enhancer and early promoter
   3430..3621    +  promoter       SV40 promoter: SV40 early promoter
   3648..3746    +  CDS            ble (fragment): BLE_KLEPN - Experimental evidence at protein level: Swiss-Prot protein existence level 1. Binding protein with a strong affinity to the bleomycin family of antibiotics. Binds to CL990; an antimitotic-antibiotic compound. From Klebsiella pneumoniae.
   3741..3862    +  polyA_signal   SV40 poly(A) signal: SV40 polyadenylation signal
   3935..3951    -  protein_bind   lac operator: The lac repressor binds to the lac operator to inhibit transcription in E. coli. This inhibition can be relieved by adding lactose or isopropyl-β-D-thiogalactopyranoside (IPTG). lac repressor encoded by lacI
   3959..3989    -  promoter       lac promoter: promoter for the E. coli lac operon
   4004..4025    -  protein_bind   CAP binding site: CAP binding activates transcription in the presence of cAMP. E. coli catabolite activator protein
   4038..4130    -  CDS            lacI (fragment): lac repressor; lacI; The lac repressor binds to the lac operator to inhibit transcription in E. coli. This inhibition can be relieved by adding lactose or isopropyl-β-D-thiogalactopyranoside (IPTG).
   4313..4901    -  rep_origin     ori: high-copy-number ColE1/pMB1/pBR322/pUC origin of replication
   5072..5932    -  CDS            AmpR: β-lactamase; bla; confers resistance to ampicillin, carbenicillin, and related antibiotics
   5933..6037    -  promoter       AmpR promoter: bla
>Addgene plasmid #138730 | pJM466 EF1a VP16-ZF43 (TUPV2) | addgene full sequence | sequence record 318354 | Addgene NGS Result
GCTCCGGTGCCCGTCAGTGGGCAGAGCGCACATCGCCCACAGTCCCCGAGAAGTTGGGGGGAGGGGTCGG
CAATTGAACCGGTGCCTAGAGAAGGTGGCGCGGGGTAAACTGGGAAAGTGATGTCGTGTACTGGCTCCGC
CTTTTTCCCGAGGGTGGGGGAGAACCGTATATAAGTGCAGTAGTCGCCGTGAACGTTCTTTTTCGCAACG
GGTTTGCCGCCAGAACACAGGTAAGTGCCGTGTGTGGTTCCCGCGGGCCTGGCCTCTTTACGGGTTATGG
CCCTTGCGTGCCTTGAATTACTTCCACGCCCCTGGCTGCAGTACGTGATTCTTGATCCCGAGCTTCGGGT
TGGAAGTGGGTGGGAGAGTTCGAGGCCTTGCGCTTAAGGAGCCCCTTCGCCTCGTGCTTGAGTTGAGGCC
TGGCTTGGGCGCTGGGGCCGCCGCGTGCGAATCTGGTGGCACCTTCGCGCCTGTCTCGCTGCTTTCGATA
AGTCTCTAGCCATTTAAAATTTTTGATGACCTGCTGCGACGCTTTTTTTCTGGCAAGATAGTCTTGTAAA
TGCGGGCCAAGATCTGCACACTGGTATTTCGGTTTTTGGGGCCGCGGGCGGCGACGGGGCCCGTGCGTCC
CAGCGCACATGTTCGGCGAGGCGGGGCCTGCGAGCGCGGCCACCGAGAATCGGACGGGGGTAGTCTCAAG
CTGGCCGGCCTGCTCTGGTGCCTGGCCTCGCGCCGCCGTGTATCGCCCCGCCCTGGGCGGCAAGGCTGGC
CCGGTCGGCACCAGTTGCGTGAGCGGAAAGATGGCCGCTTCCCGGCCCTGCTGCAGGGAGCTCAAAATGG
AGGACGCGGCGCTCGGGAGAGCGGGCGGGTGAGTCACCCACACAAAGGAAAAGGGCCTTTCCGTCCTCAG
CCGTCGCTTCATGTGACTCCACGGAGTACCGGGCGCCGTCCAGGCACCTCGATTAGTTCTCGAGCTTTTG
GAGTACGTCGTCTTTAGGTTGGGGGGAGGGGTTTTATGCGATGGAGTTTCCCCACACTGAGTGGGTGGAG
ACTGAAGTTAGGCCAGCTTGGCACTTGATGTAATTCTCCTTGGAATTTGCCCTTTTTGAGTTTGGATCTT
GGTTCATTCTCAAGCCTCAGACAGTGGTTCAAAGTTTTTTTCTTCCATTTCAGGTGTCGTGAGAGCTCGT
TTAGTGAACCGTCAGATCGCCTGGAGACGCCATCCACGCTGTTTTGACCTCCATAGAAGAGACCGGGACC
GATCCAAATTCTCGAGGCTAGCGCCACCATGGATTATAAGGATCACGATGGCGACTACAAGGACCACGAT
ATTGACTACAAAGACGATGACGATAAAATGGCTCCTAAGAAAAAGCGCAAAGTCGGTATCCATGGCGTTC
CCGTCGACGGTGGACTGCAGGCCCCACCAACCGATGTTTCTTTAGGTGATGAGTTACATTTGGACGGTGA
GGACGTAGCTATGGCACATGCAGATGCCTTAGACGATTTTGACTTGGATATGTTAGGAGATGGAGATTCA
CCAGGACCTGGTTTCACACCACACGATTCAGCTCCATACGGTGCTTTGGACATGGCCGATTTCGAATTTG
AACAGATGTTTACTGATGCCTTGGGTATAGACGAATACGGTGGTGGAGCTAGACCCGGGGAGCGCCCCTT
CCAGTGTCGCATTTGCATGCGGAACTTTTCGCGCCAGGACAGGCTTGACAGGCATACCCGTACTCATACC
GGTGAAAAACCGTTTCAGTGTCGGATCTGTATGCGAAATTTCTCCCAGAAGGAGCACTTGGCGGGGCATC
TACGTACGCACACCGGCGAGAAGCCATTCCAATGCCGAATATGCATGCGCAACTTCAGTCGCCGCGACAA
CCTGAACCGGCACCTAAAAACCCACCTGAGAGGATCTTAAGCGGCCGCTCGAGTCTAGAGGGCCCGTTTA
AACCCGCTGATCAGCCTCGACTGTGCCTTCTAGTTGCCAGCCATCTGTTGTTTGCCCCTCCCCCGTGCCT
TCCTTGACCCTGGAAGGTGCCACTCCCACTGTCCTTTCCTAATAAAATGAGGAAATTGCATCGCATTGTC
TGAGTAGGTGTCATTCTATTCTGGGGGGTGGGGTGGGGCAGGACAGCAAGGGGGAGGATTGGGAAGTCAA
TAGCAGGCATGCTGGGGATGCGGTGGGCTCTATGGCTTCTGAGGCAGGTCGAAGAACTATTTCCTGGCTG
TTACGCGAGCGCATCGCGATAAGCTCTAGAGGGACAGCCCCCCCCCAAAGCCCCCAGGGATGTAATTACG
TCCCTCCCCCGCTAGGGGGCAGCAGCGAGCCGCCCGGGGCTCCGCTCCGGTCCGGCGCTCCCCCCGCATC
CCCGAGCCGGCAGCGTGCGGGGACAGCCCGGGCACGGGGAAGGTGGCACGGGATCGCTTTCCTCTGAACG
CTTCTCGCTGCTCTTTGAGCCTGCAGACACCTGGGGGGATACGGGGAAAAAGCTTTAGGCTGAAAGAGAG
ATTTAGAATGACAGAATCATAGAACGGCCTGCGTACGGATGGGGCTCTAGCTCTAGAGCTTGATATCGAA
TTCCTGCAGCCCCGCTAGAGGGACAGCCCCCCCCCAAAGCCCCCAGGGATGTAATTACGTCCCTCCCCCG
CTAGGGGGCAGCAGCGAGCCGCCCGGGGCTCCGCTCCGGTCCGGCGCTCCCCCCGCATCCCCGAGCCGGC
AGCGTGCGGGGACAGCCCGGGCACGGGGAAGGTGGCACGGGATCGCTTTCCTCTGAACGCTTCTCGCTGC
TCTTTGAGCCTGCAGACACCTGGGGGGATACGGGGAAAAAGCTTTAGGCTGAAAGAGAGATTTAGAATGA
CAGAATCATAGAACGGCCTGGGCGCGCCTGGTGGCGAACGATCAACAGACGGGAGAGGACTAAAGTCTTC
GCTGACAGCGACCGGACTCTAGGGGGTATCCCC
[124 nt withheld, positions 2974-3097]
C
[91 nt withheld, positions 3099-3189]
A
[49 nt withheld, positions 3191-3239]
CCTTTGACGTTGGAGTCCACGTTCTTT
[37 nt withheld, positions 3267-3303]
ACCCTATCTCGGTCTATTCTTTTGATTTATAAGGGATTTTGCCGATTTCGGCCTATTGGTTAAAAAATGA
GCTGATTTAACAAAAATTTAACGCGAATTAATTCTGTGGAATGTGTGTCAGTTAGGCTCAATTAGTCAGC
AACCATAGTCCCGCCCCTAACTCCGCCCATCCCGCCCCTAACTCCGCCCAGTTCCGCCCATTCTCCGCCC
CATGGCTGACTAATTTTTTTTATTTATGCAGAGGCCGAGGCCGCCTCTGCCTCTGAGCTATTCCAGAAGT
AGTGAGGAGGCTTTTTTGGAGGCCTAGGCTTTTGCAAAAAGCTCCCGGGAGCTTGTATATCCATTTTCGG
AGGTTGGGCTTCGGAATCGTTTTCCGGGACGCCGGCTGGATGATCCTCCAGCGCGGGGATCTCATGCTGG
AGTTCTTCGCCCACCCCAACTTGTTTATTGCAGCTTATAATGGTTACAAATAAAGCAATAGCATCACAAA
TTTCACAAATAAAGCATTTTTTTCACTGCATTCTAGTTGTGGTTTGTCCAAACTCATCAATGTATCTTAT
CATGTCTGTATACCGTCGACCTCTAGCTAGAGCTTGGCGTAATCATGGTCATAGCTGTTTCCTGTGTGAA
ATTGTTATCCGCTCACAATTCCACACAACATACGAGCCGGAAGCATAAAGTGTAAAGCCTGGGGTGCCTA
ATGAGTGAGCTAACTCACATTAATTGCGTTGCGCTCACTGCCCGCTTTCCAGTCGGGAAACCTGTCGTGC
CAGCTGCATTAATGAATCGGCCAACGCGCGGGGAGAGGCGGTTTGCGTATTGGGCGCTCTTCCGCTTCCT
CGCTCACTGACTCGCTGCGCTCGGTCGTTCGGCTGCGGCGAGCGGTATCAGCTCACTCAAAGGCGGTAAT
ACGGTTATCCACAGAATCAGGGGATAACGCAGGAAAGAACATGTGAGCAAAAGGCCAGCAAAAGGCCAGG
AACCGTAAAAAGGCCGCGTTGCTGGCGTTTTTCCATAGGCTCCGCCCCCCTGACGAGCATCACAAAAATC
GACGCTCAAGTCAGAGGTGGCGAAACCCGACAGGACTATAAAGATACCAGGCGTTTCCCCCTGGAAGCTC
CCTCGTGCGCTCTCCTGTTCCGACCCTGCCGCTTACCGGATACCTGTCCGCCTTTCTCCCTTCGGGAAGC
GTGGCGCTTTCTCATAGCTCACGCTGTAGGTATCTCAGTTCGGTGTAGGTCGTTCGCTCCAAGCTGGGCT
GTGTGCACGAACCCCCCGTTCAGCCCGACCGCTGCGCCTTATCCGGTAACTATCGTCTTGAGTCCAACCC
GGTAAGACACGACTTATCGCCACTGGCAGCAGCCACTGGTAACAGGATTAGCAGAGCGAGGTATGTAGGC
GGTGCTACAGAGTTCTTGAAGTGGTGGCCTAACTACGGCTACACTAGAAGAACAGTATTTGGTATCTGCG
CTCTGCTGAAGCCAGTTACCTTCGGAAAAAGAGTTGGTAGCTCTTGATCCGGCAAACAAACCACCGCTGG
TAGCGGTGGTTTTTTTGTTTGCAAGCAGCAGATTACGCGCAGAAAAAAAGGATCTCAAGAAGATCCTTTG
ATCTTTTCTACGGGGTCTGACGCTCAGTGGAACGAAAACTCACGTTAAGGGATTTTGGTCATGAGATTAT
CAAAAAGGATCTTCACCTAGATCCTTTTAAATTAAAAATGAAGTTTTAAATCAATCTAAAGTATATATGA
GTAAACTTGGTCTGACAGTTACCAATGCTTAATCAGTGAGGCACCTATCTCAGCGATCTGTCTATTTCGT
TCATCCATAGTTGCCTGACTCCCCGTCGTGTAGATAACTACGATACGGGAGGGCTTACCATCTGGCCCCA
GTGCTGCAATGATACCGCGAGATCCACGCTCACCGGCTCCAGATTTATCAGCAATAAACCAGCCAGCCGG
AAGGGCCGAGCGCAGAAGTGGTCCTGCAACTTTATCCGCCTCCATCCAGTCTATTAATTGTTGCCGGGAA
GCTAGAGTAAGTAGTTCGCCAGTTAATAGTTTGCGCAACGTTGTTGCCATTGCTACAGGCATCGTGGTGT
CACGCTCGTCGTTTGGTATGGCTTCATTCAGCTCCGGTTCCCAACGATCAAGGCGAGTTACATGATCCCC
CATGTTGTGCAAAAAAGCGGTTAGCTCCTTCGGTCCTCCGATCGTTGTCAGAAGTAAGTTGGCCGCAGTG
TTATCACTCATGGTTATGGCAGCACTGCATAATTCTCTTACTGTCATGCCATCCGTAAGATGCTTTTCTG
TGACTGGTGAGTACTCAACCAAGTCATTCTGAGAATAGTGTATGCGGCGACCGAGTTGCTCTTGCCCGGC
GTCAATACGGGATAATACCGCGCCACATAGCAGAACTTTAAAAGTGCTCATCATTGGAAAACGTTCTTCG
GGGCGAAAACTCTCAAGGATCTTACCGCTGTTGAGATCCAGTTCGATGTAACCCACTCGTGCACCCAACT
GATCTTCAGCATCTTTTACTTTCACCAGCGTTTCTGGGTGAGCAAAAACAGGAAGGCAAAATGCCGCAAA
AAAGGGAATAAGGGCGACACGGAAATGTTGAATACTCATACTCTTCCTTTTTCAATATTATTGAAGCATT
TATCAGGGTTATTGTCTCATGAGCGGATACATATTTGAATGTATTTAGAAAAATAAACAAATAGGGGTTC
CGCGCACATTTCCCCGAAAAGTGCCACCTGACGTCGACGGATCGGGAGATCGAAGACGGGCAAAACCGAT
GTTGACGGACTAATCCTGACAAGATCTGGGGAGGTCGCTGAGTAGTGCGCGAGCAAAATTTAAGCTACAA
CAAGGCAAGGCTTGACCGACAATTGCATGAAGAATCTGCTTAGGGTTAGGCGTTTTGCGCTGCTTCGCGA
TGTACGGGCCAGATATACGCGTGAGTAATTCATACAAAAGGACTCGCCCCTGCCTTGGGGAATCCCAGGG
ACCGTCGTTAAACTCCCACTAACGTAGAACCCAGAGATCGCTGCGTTCCCGCCCCCTCACCCGCCCGCTC
TCGTCATCACTGAGGTGGAGAAGAGCATGCGTGAG
