>Addgene plasmid #138730 | pJM466 EF1a VP16-ZF43 (TUPV2) | depositor partial sequence | sequence record 268119 | VP16-ZF43 gene
ATGGATTATAAGGATCACGATGGCGACTACAAGGACCACGATATTGACTACAAAGACGATGACGATAAAA
TGGCTCCTAAGAAAAAGCGCAAAGTCGGTATCCATGGCGTTCCCGTCGACGGTGGACTGCAGGCCCCACC
AACCGATGTTTCTTTAGGTGATGAGTTACATTTGGACGGTGAGGACGTAGCTATGGCACATGCAGATGCC
TTAGACGATTTTGACTTGGATATGTTAGGAGATGGAGATTCACCAGGACCTGGTTTCACACCACACGATT
CAGCTCCATACGGTGCTTTGGACATGGCCGATTTCGAATTTGAACAGATGTTTACTGATGCCTTGGGTAT
AGACGAATACGGTGGTGGAGCTAGACCCGGGGAGCGCCCCTTCCAGTGTCGCATTTGCATGCGGAACTTT
TCGCGCCAGGACAGGCTTGACAGGCATACCCGTACTCATACCGGTGAAAAACCGTTTCAGTGTCGGATCT
GTATGCGAAATTTCTCCCAGAAGGAGCACTTGGCGGGGCATCTACGTACGCACACCGGCGAGAAGCCATT
CCAATGCCGAATATGCATGCGCAACTTCAGTCGCCGCGACAACCTGAACCGGCACCTAAAAACCCACCTG
AGAGGATCTTAA
